>Addgene plasmid #147762 | pN1-HsSmg5_267-1017-V5-SBP-MBP_V | depositor full sequence | sequence record 290209 | Full Sequence
TAGTTATTAATAGTAATCAATTACGGGGTCATTAGTTCATAGCCCATATATGGAGTTCCGCGTTACATAA
CTTACGGTAAATGGCCCGCCTGGCTGACCGCCCAACGACCCCCGCCCATTGACGTCAATAATGACGTATG
TTCCCATAGTAACGCCAATAGGGACTTTCCATTGACGTCAATGGGTGGAGTATTTACGGTAAACTGCCCA
CTTGGCAGTACATCAAGTGTATCATATGCCAAGTACGCCCCCTATTGACGTCAATGACGGTAAATGGCCC
GCCTGGCATTATGCCCAGTACATGACCTTATGGGACTTTCCTACTTGGCAGTACATCTACGTATTAGTCA
TCGCTATTACCATGGTGATGCGGTTTTGGCAGTACATCAATGGGCGTGGATAGCGGTTTGACTCACGGGG
ATTTCCAAGTCTCCACCCCATTGACGTCAATGGGAGTTTGTTTTGGCACCAAAATCAACGGGACTTTCCA
AAATGTCGTAACAACTCCGCCCCATTGACGCAAATGGGCGGTAGGCGTGTACGGTGGGAGGTCTATATAA
GCAGAGCTGGTTTAGTGAACCGTCAGATCCGCTAGCGCTACCGGACTCAGATCTCGAGCTCAAGCTTCGA
ATTCGCAACATGAAGTGTGAGACTCGGAAACTGTCTCCTGGCAAAAAGCGATGTAAAGACATTAAAAGGT
TGCTAGTGAACTTTATGTATCTGCAAAGCCTCCTACAGCCCAAAAGCAGCTCCGTGGACTCAGAGCTGAC
CTCACTTTGCCAGTCAGTCCTGGAGGACTTCAACCTCTGTCTCTTCTACCTGCCCTCCTCACCCAACCTC
AGCCTGGCCAGTGAGGATGAGGAGGAGTATGAGAGTGGATATGCTTTCCTCCCGGACCTTCTCATCTTTC
AAATGGTCATCATCTGCCTTATGTGTGTGCACAGCTTGGAGAGAGCAGGATCCAAGCAGTACAGTGCAGC
CATTGCCTTCACCCTGGCCCTCTTTTCCCACCTCGTCAATCATGTCAACATACGGCTGCAGGCTGAGCTG
GAAGAGGGCGAGAATCCCGTCCCGGCATTCCAGAGTGATGGCACAGATGAACCAGAGTCCAAGGAACCTG
TGGAGAAAGAGGAGGAGCCAGATCCTGAGCCTCCTCCTGTAACACCCCAAGTGGGTGAGGGCAGAAAGAG
CCGTAAGTTCTCTCGCCTCTCCTGTCTCCGCCGTCGCCGCCACCCACCCAAAGTTGGTGATGACAGTGAC
CTGAGTGAAGGCTTTGAATCGGACTCAAGCCATGACTCAGCCCGGGCCAGTGAGGGCTCAGACAGTGGCT
CTGACAAGAGTCTTGAAGGTGGGGGAACGGCCTTTGATGCTGAAACAGACTCGGAAATGAATAGCCAGGA
GTCCCGATCAGACTTGGAAGATATGGAGGAAGAGGAGGGGACACGGTCACCAACCCTGGAGCCCCCTCGG
GGCAGATCAGAGGCTCCCGATTCCCTCAATGGCCCACTGGGCCCCAGTGAGGCTAGCATTGCCAGCAATC
TACAAGCCATGTCCACCCAGATGTTCCAGACTAAGCGCTGCTTCCGACTGGCCCCCACCTTTAGCAACCT
GCTCCTCCAGCCCACCACCAACCCTCATACCTCGGCCAGCCACAGGCCTTGCGTCAATGGGGATGTAGAC
AAGCCTTCAGAGCCAGCCTCTGAGGAGGGCTCTGAGTCGGAGGGGAGTGAGTCCAGTGGACGCTCCTGTC
GGAATGAGCGCAGCATCCAGGAGAAGCTTCAGGTCCTGATGGCCGAAGGTCTGCTTCCTGCTGTGAAAGT
CTTCCTGGACTGGCTTCGGACCAACCCCGACCTCATCATCGTGTGTGCGCAGAGCTCTCAAAGTCTGTGG
AACCGCCTGTCTGTGTTGCTGAATCTGTTGCCTGCTGCTGGTGAACTCCAGGAGTCTGGCCTGGCCTTGT
GTCCTGAGGTCCAAGATCTTCTTGAAGGTTGTGAACTGCCTGACCTCCCCTCTAGCCTTCTGCTCCCAGA
GGACATGGCTCTTCGTAACCTGCCCCCGCTCCGAGCTGCCCACAGACGCTTTAACTTTGACACGGATCGG
CCCCTGCTCAGCACCTTAGAGGAGTCAGTGGTGCGCATCTGCTGCATCCGCAGCTTTGGTCATTTCATCG
CCCGCCTGCAAGGCAGCATCCTGCAGTTCAACCCAGAGGTTGGCATCTTCGTCAGCATTGCCCAGTCTGA
GCAGGAGAGCCTGCTGCAGCAGGCCCAGGCACAGTTCCGAATGGCACAGGAGGAAGCTCGTCGGAACAGG
CTCATGAGAGACATGGCTCAGCTACGACTTCAGCTCGAAGTGTCTCAGCTGGAGGGCAGCCTGCAGCAGC
CCAAGGCCCAGTCAGCCATGTCTCCCTACCTCGTCCCTGACACCCAGGCCCTCTGCCACCATCTCCCTGT
CATCCGCCAACTGGCCACCAGTGGCCGCTTCATTGTCATCATCCCAAGGACAGTGATCGATGGCCTGGAT
TTGCTGAAGAAGGAACACCCAGGGGCCCGGGATGGGATTCGGTACCTGGAGGCAGAGTTTAAAAAAGGAA
ACAGGTACATTCGCTGCCAGAAAGAGGTGGGAAAGAGCTTTGAGCGGCATAAGCTGAAGAGGCAGGATGC
AGATGCCTGGACTCTCTATAAGATCCTAGACAGCTGCAAACAGCTGACTCTGGCCCAGGGGGCAGGTGAG
GAGGATCCGAGTGGCATGGTGACCATCATCACAGGCCTTCCACTGGACAACCCCAGCGTGCTTTCAGGCC
CCATGCAGGCAGCCCTGCAGGCCGCTGCCCACGCCAGTGTGGACATCAAGAATGTTCTGGACTTCTACAA
GCAGTGGAAGGAAATTGGTACGTCGACGGTACCGCGGGCCCGGGATCCACCGGTCCCTCCAGGTAAGCCT
ATCCCTAACCCTCTCCTCGGTCTCGATTCTACGCCCGGAAGCGGTAGCGGTACCATGGACGAGAAGACCA
CCGGCTGGGGGGGCGGCCACGTGGTGGAGGGCCTGGCCGGCGAGCTGGAGCAGCTGCGGGCCAGGCTGGA
GCACCACCCTCAGGGCCAGCGGGAGCCCTCCGGCGGCTGCAAGCCCCTCGACATGAAAATCGAAGAAGGT
AAACTGGTAATCTGGATTAACGGCGATAAAGGCTATAACGGTCTCGCTGAAGTCGGTAAGAAATTCGAGA
AAGATACCGGAATTAAAGTCACCGTTGAGCATCCGGATAAACTGGAAGAGAAATTCCCGCAGGTTGCGGC
AACTGGCGATGGCCCTGACATTATCTTCTGGGCACACGACCGCTTTGGTGGCTACGCTCAATCTGGCCTG
TTGGCTGAAATCACCCCGGACAAAGCGTTCCAGGACAAGCTGTATCCGTTTACCTGGGATGCCGTACGTT
ACAACGGCAAGCTGATTGCTTACCCGATCGCTGTTGAAGCGTTATCGCTGATTTATAACAAAGATCTGCT
GCCGAACCCGCCAAAAACCTGGGAAGAGATCCCGGCGCTGGATAAAGAACTGAAAGCGAAAGGTAAGAGC
GCGCTGATGTTCAACCTGCAAGAACCGTACTTCACCTGGCCGCTGATTGCTGCTGACGGGGGTTATGCGT
TCAAGTATGAAAACGGCAAGTACGACATTAAAGACGTGGGCGTGGATAACGCTGGCGCGAAAGCGGGTCT
GACCTTCCTGGTTGACCTGATTAAAAGCAAACACATGAATGCAGACACCGATTACTCCATCGCAGAAGCT
GCCTTTAATAAAGGCGAAACAGCGATGACCATCAACGGCCCGTGGGCATGGTCCAACATCGACACCAGCA
AAGTGAATTATGGTGTAACGGTACTGCCGACCTTCAAGGGTCAACCATCCAAACCGTTCGTTGGCGTGCT
GAGCGCAGGTATTAACGCCGCCAGTCCGAACAAAGAGCTGGCGAAAGAGTTCCTCGAAAACTATCTGCTG
ACTGATGAAGGTCTGGAAGCGGTTAATAAAGACAAACCGCTGGGTGCCGTAGCGCTGAAGTCTTACGAGG
AAGAGTTGGCGAAAGATCCACGTATTGCCGCCACCATGGAAAACGCCCAGAAAGGTGAAATCATGCCGAA
CATCCCGCAGATGTCCGCTTTCTGGTATGCCGTGCGTACTGCGGTGATCAACGCCGCCAGCGGTCGTCAG
ACTGTCGATGAAGCCCTGAAAGACTAAGCGGCCGCGACTCTAGATCATAATCAGCCATACCACATTTGTA
GAGGTTTTACTTGCTTTAAAAAACCTCCCACACCTCCCCCTGAACCTGAAACATAAAATGAATGCAATTG
TTGTTGTTAACTTGTTTATTGCAGCTTATAATGGTTACAAATAAAGCAATAGCATCACAAATTTCACAAA
TAAAGCATTTTTTTCACTGCATTCTAGTTGTGGTTTGTCCAAACTCATCAATGTATCTTAAGGCGTAAAT
TGTAAGCGTTAATATTTTGTTAAAATTCGCGTTAAATTTTTGTTAAATCAGCTCATTTTTTAACCAATAG
GCCGAAATCGGCAAAATCCCTTATAAATCAAAAGAATAGACCGAGATAGGGT
[37 nt withheld, positions 4603-4639]
AAAGAACGTGGACTCCAACGTCAAAGG
[49 nt withheld, positions 4667-4715]
T
[91 nt withheld, positions 4717-4807]
G
[124 nt withheld, positions 4809-4932]
CAGGTGGCACTTTTCGGGGAAATGTGCGCGGAACCCCTATTTGTTTATTTTTCTAAATACATTCAAATAT
GTATCCGCTCATGAGACAATAACCCTGATAAATGCTTCAATAATATTGAAAAAGGAAGAGTCCTGAGGCG
GAAAGAACCAGCTGTGGAATGTGTGTCAGTTAGGGTGTGGAAAGTCCCCAGGCTCCCCAGCAGGCAGAAG
TATGCAAAGCATGCATCTCAATTAGTCAGCAACCAGGTGTGGAAAGTCCCCAGGCTCCCCAGCAGGCAGA
AGTATGCAAAGCATGCATCTCAATTAGTCAGCAACCATAGTCCCGCCCCTAACTCCGCCCATCCCGCCCC
TAACTCCGCCCAGTTCCGCCCATTCTCCGCCCCATGGCTGACTAATTTTTTTTATTTATGCAGAGGCCGA
GGCCGCCTCGGCCTCTGAGCTATTCCAGAAGTAGTGAGGAGGCTTTTTTGGAGGCCTAGGCTTTTGCAAA
GATCGATCAAGAGACAGGATGAGGATCGTTTCGCATGATTGAACAAGATGGATTGCACGCAGGTTCTCCG
GCCGCTTGGGTGGAGAGGCTATTCGGCTATGACTGGGCACAACAGACAATCGGCTGCTCTGATGCCGCCG
TGTTCCGGCTGTCAGCGCAGGGGCGCCCGGTTCTTTTTGTCAAGACCGACCTGTCCGGTGCCCTGAATGA
ACTGCAAGACGAGGCAGCGCGGCTATCGTGGCTGGCCACGACGGGCGTTCCTTGCGCAGCTGTGCTCGAC
GTTGTCACTGAAGCGGGAAGGGACTGGCTGCTATTGGGCGAAGTGCCGGGGCAGGATCTCCTGTCATCTC
ACCTTGCTCCTGCCGAGAAAGTATCCATCATGGCTGATGCAATGCGGCGGCTGCATACGCTTGATCCGGC
TACCTGCCCATTCGACCACCAAGCGAAACATCGCATCGAGCGAGCACGTACTCGGATGGAAGCCGGTCTT
GTCGATCAGGATGATCTGGACGAAGAGCATCAGGGGCTCGCGCCAGCCGAACTGTTCGCCAGGCTCAAGG
CGAGCATGCCCGACGGCGAGGATCTCGTCGTGACCCATGGCGATGCCTGCTTGCCGAATATCATGGTGGA
AAATGGCCGCTTTTCTGGATTCATCGACTGTGGCCGGCTGGGTGTGGCGGACCGCTATCAGGACATAGCG
TTGGCTACCCGTGATATTGCTGAAGAGCTTGGCGGCGAATGGGCTGACCGCTTCCTCGTGCTTTACGGTA
TCGCCGCTCCCGATTCGCAGCGCATCGCCTTCTATCGCCTTCTTGACGAGTTCTTCTGAGCGGGACTCTG
GGGTTCGAAATGACCGACCAAGCGACGCCCAACCTGCCATCACGAGATTTCGATTCCACCGCCGCCTTCT
ATGAAAGGTTGGGCTTCGGAATCGTTTTCCGGGACGCCGGCTGGATGATCCTCCAGCGCGGGGATCTCAT
GCTGGAGTTCTTCGCCCACCCTAGGGGGAGGCTAACTGAAACACGGAAGGAGACAATACCGGAAGGAACC
CGCGCTATGACGGCAATAAAAAGACAGAATAAAACGCACGGTGTTGGGTCGTTTGTTCATAAACGCGGGG
TTCGGTCCCAGGGCTGGCACTCTGTCGATACCCCACCGAGACCCCATTGGGGCCAATACGCCCGCGTTTC
TTCCTTTTCCCCACCCCACCCCCCAAGTTCGGGTGAAGGCCCAGGGCTCGCAGCCAACGTCGGGGCGGCA
GGCCCTGCCATAGCCTCAGGTTACTCATATATACTTTAGATTGATTTAAAACTTCATTTTTAATTTAAAA
GGATCTAGGTGAAGATCCTTTTTGATAATCTCATGACCAAAATCCCTTAACGTGAGTTTTCGTTCCACTG
AGCGTCAGACCCCGTAGAAAAGATCAAAGGATCTTCTTGAGATCCTTTTTTTCTGCGCGTAATCTGCTGC
TTGCAAACAAAAAAACCACCGCTACCAGCGGTGGTTTGTTTGCCGGATCAAGAGCTACCAACTCTTTTTC
CGAAGGTAACTGGCTTCAGCAGAGCGCAGATACCAAATACTGTCCTTCTAGTGTAGCCGTAGTTAGGCCA
CCACTTCAAGAACTCTGTAGCACCGCCTACATACCTCGCTCTGCTAATCCTGTTACCAGTGGCTGCTGCC
AGTGGCGATAAGTCGTGTCTTACCGGGTTGGACTCAAGACGATAGTTACCGGATAAGGCGCAGCGGTCGG
GCTGAACGGGGGGTTCGTGCACACAGCCCAGCTTGGAGCGAACGACCTACACCGAACTGAGATACCTACA
GCGTGAGCTATGAGAAAGCGCCACGCTTCCCGAAGGGAGAAAGGCGGACAGGTATCCGGTAAGCGGCAGG
GTCGGAACAGGAGAGCGCACGAGGGAGCTTCCAGGGGGAAACGCCTGGTATCTTTATAGTCCTGTCGGGT
TTCGCCACCTCTGACTTGAGCGTCGATTTTTGTGATGCTCGTCAGGGGGGCGGAGCCTATGGAAAAACGC
CAGCAACGCGGCCTTTTTACGGTTCCTGGCCTTTTGCTGGCCTTTTGCTCACATGTTCTTTCCTGCGTTA
TCCCCTGATTCTGTGGATAACCGTATTACCGCCATGCAT
Features (pLannotate 1.2.2; 18 found; start..end, strand, type, name):
     61..364     +  enhancer       CMV enhancer: human cytomegalovirus immediate early enhancer
    365..568     +  promoter       CMV promoter: human cytomegalovirus (CMV) immediate early promoter
    591..634     +  misc_feature   MCS (fragment): multiple cloning site
    643..2889    +  CDS            SMG5 (fragment): SMG5_HUMAN - Also known as EST1B, KIAA1089. Experimental evidence at protein level: Swiss-Prot protein existence level 1. Plays a role in nonsense-mediated mRNA decay. Does not have RNase activity by itself. Promotes dephosphorylation of UPF1. Together with SMG7 is thought to provide a link to the mRNA degradation machinery involving exonucleolytic pathways, and to serve as an adapter for UPF1 to protein phosphatase 2A (PP2A), thereby triggering UPF1 dephosphorylation. Necessary for TERT activity. From Homo sapiens (Human).
   2892..2924    +  misc_feature   MCS (fragment): multiple cloning site
   2932..2973    +  CDS            V5 tag: epitope tag from simian virus 5
   2995..3108    +  CDS            SBP: streptavidin-binding peptide selected from a peptide library; binds streptavidin with nanomolar affinity (Keefe et al., 2001)
   3133..4224    +  CDS            MBP: maltose binding protein from E. coli; malE (mutated); This version of the gene does not encode a signal sequence, so MBP will remain in the cytosol.
   4243..4326    +  CDS            large T antigen (fragment): large T antigen from SV40 (simian virus 40)
   4349..4470    +  polyA_signal   SV40 poly(A) signal: SV40 polyadenylation signal
   4504..4932    -  rep_origin     f1 ori (sequence partly withheld): f1 bacteriophage origin of replication; arrow indicates direction of (+) strand synthesis
   4959..5063    +  promoter       AmpR promoter: bla
   5065..5422    +  promoter       SV40 promoter: SV40 enhancer and early promoter
   5457..6251    +  CDS            NeoR/KanR: aminoglycoside phosphotransferase from Tn5; aph(3')-II (or nptII); confers resistance to neomycin, kanamycin, and G418 (Geneticin®)
   6272..6424    +  CDS            ble (fragment): BLE_KLEPN - Experimental evidence at protein level: Swiss-Prot protein existence level 1. Binding protein with a strong affinity to the bleomycin family of antibiotics. Binds to CL990; an antimitotic-antibiotic compound. From Klebsiella pneumoniae.
   6483..6530    +  polyA_signal   HSV TK poly(A) signal: herpes simplex virus thymidine kinase polyadenylation signal (Cole and Stacy, 1985)
   6621..6637    -  polyA_signal   bGH poly(A) signal (fragment): bovine growth hormone polyadenylation signal
   6859..7447    +  rep_origin     ori: high-copy-number ColE1/pMB1/pBR322/pUC origin of replication
