[The description below was written by a language model from this plasmid's Addgene catalogue record and pLannotate feature annotations shown in this document.]
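Description:
pN1-HsSmg5_267-1017-V5-SBP-MBP_V is a 7,561 nt mammalian expression plasmid that produces a truncated form of human SMG5 (residues 267–1017) carrying a C-terminal triple tag. The catalogue lists the backbone as unknown, but the annotated features show a typical N1-style layout. A high-copy ColE1/pUC origin supports propagation in E. coli, and an f1 origin is also present. A single NeoR/KanR (Tn5 aminoglycoside phosphotransferase) cassette sits behind tandem bacterial (bla) and SV40 early promoters and ends in an HSV TK polyadenylation signal. This arrangement gives kanamycin resistance in bacteria and could allow G418 selection in mammalian cells. The short fragments annotated as ble, bGH poly(A) and SV40 large T antigen appear to be residual backbone sequence rather than functional units.

Expression is driven by the human CMV immediate-early enhancer and promoter. The SMG5 fragment lies between remnants of the multiple cloning site and is followed in the same orientation by a V5 epitope, a streptavidin-binding peptide (SBP) and a signal-sequence-less E. coli maltose-binding protein (MBP), with an SV40 poly(A) signal terminating the transcript. The insert carries one silent change (C969T) relative to the NCBI reference. V5 permits immunodetection, while SBP allows capture on streptavidin resin.

SMG5 acts in nonsense-mediated mRNA decay, partnering with SMG7 to link UPF1 to the mRNA degradation machinery. The tags suit pulldown and interaction assays in human cells, in keeping with the associated study of how SMG5–SMG7 recruits the CCR4-NOT deadenylase. The depositor notes that the supplied sequence may be theoretical rather than fully verified.
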