Addgene plasmid #147762: pN1-HsSmg5_267-1017-V5-SBP-MBP_V
Purpose: Mammalian Expression of HsSmg5_267-1017
Depositing lab: Elisa Izaurralde. Depositing organization: Max Planck Institute for Developmental Biology. Publication: The SMG5-SMG7 heterodimer directly recruits the CCR4-NOT deadenylase complex to mRNAs containing nonsense codons via interaction with POP2. Loh B, Jonas S, Izaurralde E. Genes Dev. 2013 Oct 1;27(19):2125-38. doi: 10.1101/gad.226951.113. PubMed 24115769.
Backbone
  Vector backbone: Unknown
  Vector type: Mammalian Expression
Growth in bacteria
  Bacterial resistance: Kanamycin, 50 μg/mL
  Growth temperature: 37°C
  Growth strain: DH5alpha
  Copy number: High Copy
Gene/Insert
  Gene/Insert name: HsSmg5_267-1017
  Species: H. sapiens (human)
  Mutation: one silent mutation C969T compared to the sequence given by NCBI: NM_015327.2.
  Entrez Gene: SMG5 (a.k.a. EST1B, LPTS-RP1, LPTSRP1, SMG-5)
  Cloning method: Unknown
Terms and licenses: Academic/Nonprofit Terms; Industry Terms: Not Available to Industry
Depositor comments: Plasmids from this collection were made available to the research community and donated after the lab closed. Please note that the sequence provided by the depositing laboratory may be theoretical/predicted or based on Sanger sequencing results. There may be discrepancies between sequencing results obtained by Addgene and the depositor sequence. If an Addgene verified sequence is not available, please contact before placing your order to request that our lab fully sequence the plasmid.
How to cite: pN1-HsSmg5_267-1017-V5-SBP-MBP_V was a gift from Elisa Izaurralde (Addgene plasmid # 147762 ; http://n2t.net/addgene:147762 ; RRID:Addgene_147762)
